>Addgene plasmid #219091 | SFFV-CHAMP1-Brd 123 | addgene full sequence | sequence record 448912 | Addgene NGS Result
ATTTATGCAGAGGCCGAGGCCGCCTCGGCCTCTGAGCTATTCCAGAAGTAGTGAGGAGGCTTTTTTGGAG
GCCTAGGGACGTACCCAATTCGCCCTATAGTGAGTCGTATTACGCGCGCTCACTGGCCGTCGTTTTACAA
CGTCGTGACTGGGAAAACCCTGGCGTTACCCAACTTAATCGCCTTGCAGCACATCCCCCTTTCGCCAGCT
GGCGTAATAGCGAAGAGGCCCGCACCGATCGCCCTTCCCAACAGTTGCGCAGCCTGAATGGCGAATGGG
[124 nt withheld, positions 280-403]
C
[91 nt withheld, positions 405-495]
A
[49 nt withheld, positions 497-545]
CCTTTGACGTTGGAGTCCACGTTCTTT
[37 nt withheld, positions 573-609]
ACCCTATCTCGGTCTATTCTTTTGATTTATAAGGGATTTTGCCGATTTCGGCCTATTGGTTAAAAAATGA
GCTGATTTAACAAAAATTTAACGCGAATTTTAACAAAATATTAACGCTTACAATTTAGGTGGCACTTTTC
GGGGAAATGTGCGCGGAACCCCTATTTGTTTATTTTTCTAAATACATTCAAATATGTATCCGCTCATGAG
ACAATAACCCTGATAAATGCTTCAATAATATTGAAAAAGGAAGAGTATGAGTATTCAACATTTCCGTGTC
GCCCTTATTCCCTTTTTTGCGGCATTTTGCCTTCCTGTTTTTGCTCACCCAGAAACGCTGGTGAAAGTAA
AAGATGCTGAAGATCAGTTGGGTGCACGAGTGGGTTACATCGAACTGGATCTCAACAGCGGTAAGATCCT
TGAGAGTTTTCGCCCCGAAGAACGTTTTCCAATGATGAGCACTTTTAAAGTTCTGCTATGTGGCGCGGTA
TTATCCCGTATTGACGCCGGGCAAGAGCAACTCGGTCGCCGCATACACTATTCTCAGAATGACTTGGTTG
AGTACTCACCAGTCACAGAAAAGCATCTTACGGATGGCATGACAGTAAGAGAATTATGCAGTGCTGCCAT
AACCATGAGTGATAACACTGCGGCCAACTTACTTCTGACAACGATCGGAGGACCGAAGGAGCTAACCGCT
TTTTTGCACAACATGGGGGATCATGTAACTCGCCTTGATCGTTGGGAACCGGAGCTGAATGAAGCCATAC
CAAACGACGAGCGTGACACCACGATGCCTGTAGCAATGGCAACAACGTTGCGCAAACTATTAACTGGCGA
ACTACTTACTCTAGCTTCCCGGCAACAATTAATAGACTGGATGGAGGCGGATAAAGTTGCAGGACCACTT
CTGCGCTCGGCCCTTCCGGCTGGCTGGTTTATTGCTGATAAATCTGGAGCCGGTGAGCGTGGGTCTCGCG
GTATCATTGCAGCACTGGGGCCAGATGGTAAGCCCTCCCGTATCGTAGTTATCTACACGACGGGGAGTCA
GGCAACTATGGATGAACGAAATAGACAGATCGCTGAGATAGGTGCCTCACTGATTAAGCATTGGTAACTG
TCAGACCAAGTTTACTCATATATACTTTAGATTGATTTAAAACTTCATTTTTAATTTAAAAGGATCTAGG
TGAAGATCCTTTTTGATAATCTCATGACCAAAATCCCTTAACGTGAGTTTTCGTTCCACTGAGCGTCAGA
CCCCGTAGAAAAGATCAAAGGATCTTCTTGAGATCCTTTTTTTCTGCGCGTAATCTGCTGCTTGCAAACA
AAAAAACCACCGCTACCAGCGGTGGTTTGTTTGCCGGATCAAGAGCTACCAACTCTTTTTCCGAAGGTAA
CTGGCTTCAGCAGAGCGCAGATACCAAATACTGTTCTTCTAGTGTAGCCGTAGTTAGGCCACCACTTCAA
GAACTCTGTAGCACCGCCTACATACCTCGCTCTGCTAATCCTGTTACCAGTGGCTGCTGCCAGTGGCGAT
AAGTCGTGTCTTACCGGGTTGGACTCAAGACGATAGTTACCGGATAAGGCGCAGCGGTCGGGCTGAACGG
GGGGTTCGTGCACACAGCCCAGCTTGGAGCGAACGACCTACACCGAACTGAGATACCTACAGCGTGAGCT
ATGAGAAAGCGCCACGCTTCCCGAAGGGAGAAAGGCGGACAGGTATCCGGTAAGCGGCAGGGTCGGAACA
GGAGAGCGCACGAGGGAGCTTCCAGGGGGAAACGCCTGGTATCTTTATAGTCCTGTCGGGTTTCGCCACC
TCTGACTTGAGCGTCGATTTTTGTGATGCTCGTCAGGGGGGCGGAGCCTATGGAAAAACGCCAGCAACGC
GGCCTTTTTACGGTTCCTGGCCTTTTGCTGGCCTTTTGCTCACATGTTCTTTCCTGCGTTATCCCCTGAT
TCTGTGGATAACCGTATTACCGCCTTTGAGTGAGCTGATACCGCTCGCCGCAGCCGAACGACCGAGCGCA
GCGAGTCAGTGAGCGAGGAAGCGGAAGAGCGCCCAATACGCAAACCGCCTCTCCCCGCGCGTTGGCCGAT
TCATTAATGCAGCTGGCACGACAGGTTTCCCGACTGGAAAGCGGGCAGTGAGCGCAACGCAATTAATGTG
AGTTAGCTCACTCATTAGGCACCCCAGGCTTTACACTTTATGCTTCCGGCTCGTATGTTGTGTGGAATTG
TGAGCGGATAACAATTTCACACAGGAAACAGCTATGACCATGATTACGCCAAGCGCGCAATTAACCCTCA
CTAAAGGGAACAAAAGCTGGAGCTGCAAGCTTAATGTAGTCTTATGCAATACTCTTGTAGTCTTGCAACA
TGGTAACGATGAGTTAGCAACATGCCTTACAAGGAGAGAAAAAGCACCGTGCATGCCGATTGGTGGAAGT
AAGGTGGTACGATCGTGCCTTATTAGGAAGGCAACAGACGGGTCTGACATGGATTGGACGAACCACTGAA
TTGCCGCATTGCAGAGATATTGTATTTAAGTGCCTAGCTCGATACATAAACGGGTCTCTCTGGTTAGACC
AGATCTGAGCCTGGGAGCTCTCTGGCTAACTAGGGAACCCACTGCTTAAGCCTCAATAAAGCTTGCCTTG
AGTGCTTCAAGTAGTGTGTGCCCGTCTGTTGTGTGACTCTGGTAACTAGAGATCCCTCAGACCCTTTTAG
TCAGTGTGGAAAATCTCTAGCAGTGGCGCCCGAACAGGGACTTGAAAGCGAAAGGGAAACCAGAGGAGCT
CTCTCGACGCAGGACTCGGCTTGCTGAAGCGCGCACGGCAAGAGGCGAGGGGCGGCGACTGGTGAGTACG
CCAAAAATTTTGACTAGCGGAGGCTAGAAGGAGAGAGATGGGTGCGAGAGCGTCAGTATTAAGCGGGGGA
GAATTAGATCGCGATGGGAAAAAATTCGGTTAAGGCCAGGGGGAAAGAAAAAATATAAATTAAAACATAT
AGTATGGGCAAGCAGGGAGCTAGAACGATTCGCAGTTAATCCTGGCCTGTTAGAAACATCAGAAGGCTGT
AGACAAATACTGGGACAGCTACAACCATCCCTTCAGACAGGATCAGAAGAACTTAGATCATTATATAATA
CAGTAGCAACCCTCTATTGTGTGCATCAAAGGATAGAGATAAAAGACACCAAGGAAGCTTTAGACAAGAT
AGAGGAAGAGCAAAACAAAAGTAAGACCACCGCACAGCAAGCGGCCGCTGATCTTCAGACCTGGAGGAGG
AGATATGAGGGACAATTGGAGAAGTGAATTATATAAATATAAAGTAGTAAAAATTGAACCATTAGGAGTA
GCACCCACCAAGGCAAAGAGAAGAGTGGTGCAGAGAGAAAAAAGAGCAGTGGGAATAGGAGCTTTGTTCC
TTGGGTTCTTGGGAGCAGCAGGAAGCACTATGGGCGCAGCGTCAATGACGCTGACGGTACAGGCCAGACA
ATTATTGTCTGGTATAGTGCAGCAGCAGAACAATTTGCTGAGGGCTATTGAGGCGCAACAGCATCTGTTG
CAACTCACAGTCTGGGGCATCAAGCAGCTCCAGGCAAGAATCCTGGCTGTGGAAAGATACCTAAAGGATC
AACAGCTCCTGGGGATTTGGGGTTGCTCTGGAAAACTCATTTGCACCACTGCTGTGCCTTGGAATGCTAG
TTGGAGTAATAAATCTCTGGAACAGATTTGGAATCACACGACCTGGATGGAGTGGGACAGAGAAATTAAC
AATTACACAAGCTTAATACACTCCTTAATTGAAGAATCGCAAAACCAGCAAGAAAAGAATGAACAAGAAT
TATTGGAATTAGATAAATGGGCAAGTTTGTGGAATTGGTTTAACATAACAAATTGGCTGTGGTATATAAA
ATTATTCATAATGATAGTAGGAGGCTTGGTAGGTTTAAGAATAGTTTTTGCTGTACTTTCTATAGTGAAT
AGAGTTAGGCAGGGATATTCACCATTATCGTTTCAGACCCACCTCCCAACCCCGAGGGGACCCGACAGGC
CCGAAGGAATAGAAGAAGAAGGTGGAGAGAGAGACAGAGACAGATCCATTCGATTAGTGAACGGATCTCG
ACGGTATCGGTTAACTTTTAAAAGAAAAGGGGGGATTGGGGGGTACAGTGCAGGGGAAAGAATAGTAGAC
ATAATAGCAACAGACATACAAACTAAAGAATTACAAAAACAAATTACAAAAATTCAAAATTTTATCGATC
ACGAGACTAGCCTCGAGCTGGCTGCAGTAACGCCATTTTGCAAGGCATGGAAAAATACCAAACCAAGAAT
AGAGAAGTTCAGATCAAGGGCGGGTACATGAAAATAGCTAACGTTGGGCCAAACAGGATATCTGCGGTGA
GCAGTTTCGGCCCCGGCCCGGGGCCAAGAACAGATGGTCACCGCAGTTTCGGCCCCGGCCCGAGGCCAAG
AACAGATGGTCCCCAGATATGGCCCAACCCTCAGCAGTTTCTTAAGACCCATCAGATGTTTCCAGGCTCC
CCCAAGGACCTGAAATGACCCTGCGCCTTATTTGAATTAACCAATCAGCCTGCTTCTCGCTTCTGTTCGC
GCGCTTCTGCTTCCCGAGCTCTATAAAAGAGCTCACAACCCCTCACTCGGCGCGCCAGTCCTCCGACAGA
CTGAGTCGGCCGGTCGAATCAAGCTTATCGATACCGTCGACGGATCCGCTAGCCCGCGGTTCGAAATGGA
AGCCTTTCAAGAGTTAAGGAAGCCCTCTGCCCGGCTCGAATGCGATCACTGTAGCTTTAGGGGTACCGAT
TACGAGAACGTGCAGATTCACATGGGAACGATTCACCCTGAGTTCTGCGACGAGATGGACGCAGGCGGCT
TGGGAAAGATGATCTTCTATCAAAAGTCTGCCAAACTGTTCCATTGTCACAAGTGTTTCTTTACTTCCAA
AATGTATTCCAACGTTTATTACCATATTACTTCAAAGCACGCCAGCCCCGATAAGTGGAACGACAAGCCT
AAGAACCAACTCAATAAAGAGACCGACCCAGTAAAGTCTCCGCCGCTCCCAGAGCATCAAAAGATCCCTT
GTAACTCCGCTGAGCCCAAGAGTATTCCCGCACTCTCCATGGAGACCCAAAAGCTCGGATCTGTGCTGTC
CCCGGAGTCCCCCAAGCCAACCCCACTGACCCCTTTAGAACCACAAAAGCCGGGATCCGTAGTGTCACCC
GAACTCCAAACTCCACTGCCAAGCCCAGAACCCTCTAAGCCAGCATCAGTGTCCTCACCGGAGCCCCCTA
AGTCTGTGCCCGTATGCGAATCACAAAAGCTGGCTCCAGTGCCGTCACCCGAGCCCCAAAAGCCCGCACC
AGTTAGCCCCGAAAGCGTTAAAGCGACCTTGTCTAACCCGAAGCCGCAAAAGCAATCACACTTTCCCGAG
ACGCTTGGTCCCCCAAGTGCTTCCAGCCCTGAAAGTCCTGTGCTTGCGGCATCTCCTGAGCCGTGGGGTC
CTTCTCCAGCCGCTTCCCCCGAGTCCCGAAAGAGTGCTAGAACCACATCTCCGGAACCCCGGAAACCTTC
ACCGTCTGAATCCCCAGAGCCCTGGAAACCCTTTCCGGCGGTGAGTCCCGAACCGCGGCGGCCTGCTCCA
GCAGTCAGTCCCGGTTCCTGGAAGCCTGGACCACCCGGTAGTCCAAGACCATGGAAGAGCAACCCAAGCG
CTTCTTCCGGCCCCTGGAAACCTGCCAAGCCGGCGCCTAGTGTCTCCCCAGGTCCATGGAAGCCCATACC
ATCAGTGTCCCCCGGCCCCTGGAAGCCTACACCTTCCGTTAGTTCCGCCAGCTGGAAGTCCAGCTCCGTA
TCCCCGTCCTCATGGAAATCCCCGCCAGCGAGTCCCGAAAGTTGGAAATCCGGGCCCCCTGAGCTGCGCA
AAACCGCACCTACCTTAAGTCCCGAGCACTGGAAAGCCGTACCCCCTGTCTCCCCTGAACTGAGAAAGCC
TGGGCCACCTCTGTCTCCCGAAATTCGGTCTCCGGCCGGCAGCCCTGAACTTCGCAAGCCAAGTGGCTCC
CCTGACCTGTGGAAATTGTCCCCCGACCAACGCAAGACATCACCGGCCAGCCTCGACTTTCCCGAAAGCC
AAAAGTCTAGCCGGGGCGGAAGCCCCGACCTGTGGAAAAGCAGTTTCTTCATCGAACCACAAAAGCCGGT
GTTTCCAGAAACGAGAAAGCCCGGCCCAAGCGGCCCTTCCGAATCTCCTAAGGCCGCAAGTGACATTTGG
AAACCAGTACTGTCAATAGACACCGAACCCCGCAAGCCCGCATTGTTCCCGGAACCAGCAAAGACGGCGC
CGCCCGCCTCACCGGAAGCCCGGAAGCGGGCACTGTTCCCAGAACCTAGGAAACACGCTCTGTTTCCAGA
GTTACCAAAGAGTGCACTTTTCAGCGAGAGCCAGAAAGCGGTAGAACTGGGCGACGAGCTGCAGATCGAC
GCGATTGACGACCAGAAGTGCGACATCCTCGTCCAAGAGGAGTTGCTGGCGAGCCCAAAGAAGCTGCTCG
AGGACACCCTGTTCCCCTCATCCAAGAAGCTGAAGAAGGATAATCAGGAATCAAGTGATGCGGAATTGAG
CTCTTCTGAATATATCAAGACCGACCTTGACGCCATGGACATCAAAGGGCAAGAGTCCTCTAGCGACCAG
GAACAAGTCGACGTTGAGTCTATCGACTTCTCCAAGGAAAATAAGATGGATATGACAAGCCCTGAACAAA
GTCGCAACGTTCTGCAATTCACAGAGGAGAAAGAGGCGTTCATATCCGAGGAAGAAATCGCTAAGTATAT
GAAACGCGGGAAGGGGAAATACTACTGTAAGATCTGCTGTTGCAGGGCCATGAAGAAGGGCGCAGTGCTG
CACCACCTTGTGAACAAACACAACGTCCACTCACCCTATAAGTGTACCATTTGCGGCAAAGCATTTCTCC
TGGAGTCATTGCTGAAGAACCACGTGGCCGCTCACGGTCAGAGCCTGCTGAAGTGCCCGAGGTGCAACTT
CGAGAGCAACTTTCCCCGAGGATTCAAGAAGCACCTCACCCACTGCCAGAGTCGACACAACGAGGAAGCT
AACAAGAAACTGATGGAAGCACTCGAGCCACCTCTCGAAGAACAACAGATCTAGTAGACCGGTCGGATCC
CCCGGGCTGCAGGAATTCGAGCATCTTACCGCCATTTATTCCCATATTTGTTCTGTTTTTCTTGATTTGG
GTATACATTTAAATGTTAATAAAACAAAATGGTGGGGCAATCATTTACATTTTTAGGGATATGTAATTAC
TAGTTCAGGTGTATTGCCACAAGACAAACATGTTAAGAAACTTTCCCGTTATTTACGCTCTGTTCCTGTT
AATCAACCTCTGGATTACAAAATTTGTGAAAGATTGACTGATATTCTTAACTATGTTGCTCCTTTTACGC
TGTGTGGATATGCTGCTTTAATGCCTCTGTATCATGCTATTGCTTCCCGTACGGCTTTCGTTTTCTCCTC
CTTGTATAAATCCTGGTTGCTGTCTCTTTATGAGGAGTTGTGGCCCGTTGTCCGTCAACGTGGCGTGGTG
TGCTCTGTGTTTGCTGACGCAACCCCCACTGGCTGGGGCATTGCCACCACCTGTCAACTCCTTTCTGGGA
CTTTCGCTTTCCCCCTCCCGATCGCCACGGCAGAACTCATCGCCGCCTGCCTTGCCCGCTGCTGGACAGG
GGCTAGGTTGCTGGGCACTGATAATTCCGTGGTGTTGTCGGGGAAGCTGACGTCCTTTGCAATTCGATAT
CAAGCTGTACCTTCTAGATGTACACGCCTTAAAGCGCTTCTAGACCAATGACTTACAAGGCAGCTGTAGA
TCTTAGCCACTTTTTAAAAGAAAAGGGGGGACTGGAAGGGCTAATTCACTCCCAACGAAGACAAGATCTG
CTTTTTGCTTGTACTGGGTCTCTCTGGTTAGACCAGATCTGAGCCTGGGAGCTCTCTGGCTAACTAGGGA
ACCCACTGCTTAAGCCTCAATAAAGCTTGCCTTGAGTGCTTCAAGTAGTGTGTGCCCGTCTGTTGTGTGA
CTCTGGTAACTAGAGATCCCTCAGACCCTTTTAGTCAGTGTGGAAAATCTCTAGCAGTAGTAGTTCATGT
CATCTTATTATTCAGTATTTATAACTTGCAAAGAAATGAATATCAGAGAGTGAGAGGAACTTGTTTATTG
CAGCTTATAATGGTTACAAATAAAGCAATAGCATCACAAATTTCACAAATAAAGCATTTTTTTCACTGCA
TTCTAGTTGTGGTTTGTCCAAACTCATCAATGTATCTTATCATGTCTGGCTCTAGCTATCCCGCCCCTAA
CTCCGCCCATCCCGCCCCTAACTCCGCCCAGTTCCGCCCATTCTCCGCCCCATGGCTGACTAATTTTTTT
T
Features (pLannotate 1.2.2; 29 found; start..end, strand, type, name):
     94..112     -  promoter       T7 promoter: promoter for bacteriophage T7 RNA polymerase
    120..275     +  CDS            lacZα (fragment): LacZα fragment of β-galactosidase; lacZ fragment
    280..708     +  rep_origin     f1 ori (sequence partly withheld): f1 bacteriophage origin of replication; arrow indicates direction of (+) strand synthesis
    761..865     +  promoter       AmpR promoter: bla
    866..1726    +  CDS            AmpR: β-lactamase; bla; confers resistance to ampicillin, carbenicillin, and related antibiotics
   1897..2485    +  rep_origin     ori: high-copy-number ColE1/pMB1/pBR322/pUC origin of replication
   2668..2760    +  CDS            lacI (fragment): lac repressor; lacI; The lac repressor binds to the lac operator to inhibit transcription in E. coli. This inhibition can be relieved by adding lactose or isopropyl-β-D-thiogalactopyranoside (IPTG).
   2773..2794    +  protein_bind   CAP binding site: CAP binding activates transcription in the presence of cAMP. E. coli catabolite activator protein
   2809..2839    +  promoter       lac promoter: promoter for the E. coli lac operon
   2847..2863    +  protein_bind   lac operator: The lac repressor binds to the lac operator to inhibit transcription in E. coli. This inhibition can be relieved by adding lactose or isopropyl-β-D-thiogalactopyranoside (IPTG). lac repressor encoded by lacI
   2908..2926    +  promoter       T3 promoter: promoter for bacteriophage T3 RNA polymerase
   2954..3180    +  promoter       RSV promoter: Rous sarcoma virus enhancer/promoter
   3181..3361    +  LTR            5' LTR (truncated): truncated 5' long terminal repeat (LTR) from HIV-1
   3408..3533    +  misc_feature   HIV-1 Ψ: packaging signal of human immunodeficiency virus type 1
   3517..3880    +  CDS            HIV-1 gag (fragment): gag protein from human immunodeficiency virus 1; gag
   4026..4259    +  misc_feature   RRE: The Rev response element (RRE) of HIV-1 allows for Rev-dependent mRNA export from the nucleus to the cytoplasm.
   4636..4736    +  CDS            Rev (fragment): human immunodeficiency virus 1 (HIV-1) Rev protein; rev; enhances nuclear export of unspliced and incompletely spliced viral mRNAs
   4755..4872    +  misc_feature   cPPT/CTS: central polypurine tract and central termination sequence of HIV-1
   4906..5307    +  promoter       SFFV promoter: spleen focus-forming virus long terminal repeat (LTR) promoter
   5317..5340    +  misc_feature   MCS (fragment): pBluescript multiple cloning site
   5365..7800    +  CDS            CHAMP1: CHAP1_HUMAN - Also known as C13orf8, CAMP, CHAMP, KIAA1802, ZNF828. Experimental evidence at protein level: Swiss-Prot protein existence level 1. Required for proper alignment of chromosomes at metaphase and their accurate segregation during mitosis. Involved in the maintenance of spindle microtubules attachment to the kinetochore during sister chromatid biorientation. May recruit CENPE and CENPF to the kinetochore. From Homo sapiens (Human).
   7814..7839    +  misc_feature   MCS (fragment): pBluescript multiple cloning site
   7839..7898    +  CDS            S (fragment): HBSAG_WHV6 - Experimental evidence at transcript level: Swiss-Prot protein existence level 2. The middle envelope protein plays an important role in the budding of the virion. It is involved in the induction of budding in a nucleocapsid independent way. In this process the majority of envelope proteins bud to form subviral lipoprotein particles of 22 nm of diameter that do not contain a nucleocapsid (By similarity). From Woodchuck hepatitis B virus (isolate w64/pWS23) (WHV).
   8030..8433    +  misc_feature   WPRE: woodchuck hepatitis virus posttranscriptional regulatory element
   8491..8550    +  CDS            nef (fragment): NEF_HV1Z2 - Experimental evidence at protein level: Swiss-Prot protein existence level 1. Extracellular Nef protein targets CD4(+) T-lymphocytes for apoptosis by interacting with CXCR4 surface receptors. From Human immunodeficiency virus type 1 group M subtype D (isolate Z2/CDC-Z34) (HIV-1).
   8552..8785    +  LTR            3' LTR (ΔU3): self-inactivating 3' long terminal repeat (LTR) from HIV-1
   8857..8978    +  polyA_signal   SV40 poly(A) signal: SV40 polyadenylation signal
   8997..9018    +  rep_origin     SV40 ori (fragment): SV40 origin of replication
   9018..73      +  rep_origin     SV40 ori (across the origin): SV40 origin of replication
