[The description below was written by a language model from this plasmid's Addgene catalogue record and pLannotate feature annotations shown in this document.]
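Description:
SFFV-CHAMP1-Brd 123 is a third-generation-style, self-inactivating HIV-1 lentiviral transfer plasmid built on the SFFV-MCS backbone, carrying a codon-optimized human CHAMP1 open reading frame together with a construct-specific DNA barcode. In bacteria it is maintained through a high-copy ColE1/pUC-type origin and selected with ampicillin via the β-lactamase gene. The backbone also retains pBluescript-derived remnants (f1 ori, lacZα and lac regulatory fragments, T7 and T3 promoters) and an SV40 origin and poly(A) signal outside the viral region.

The viral genome is transcribed in packaging cells from an RSV promoter fused to a truncated 5' LTR, which makes production Tat-independent. It contains the Ψ packaging signal with a partial gag sequence, the Rev response element for nuclear export of the unspliced RNA, and the cPPT/CTS. The 3' LTR has the ΔU3 deletion, so after integration the LTRs are transcriptionally inactive and expression depends on the internal promoter. That promoter is the spleen focus-forming virus (SFFV) LTR promoter, a strong element commonly favoured in haematopoietic cells, which drives the roughly 2.4 kb CHAMP1 coding sequence cloned between flanking polylinker sites. A WPRE downstream enhances transcript stability and expression. According to the depositor, the barcode lies after the WPRE in an XbaI site, giving the layout SFFV–TF–WPRE–barcode; the barcode itself is not annotated in the feature table. No fluorescent reporter or mammalian selection marker is recorded.

CHAMP1 is a zinc-finger protein involved in chromosome alignment and kinetochore–microtubule attachment. Here it serves as one member of a barcoded transcription factor library for combinatorial screening of immune cell reprogramming, where the barcode presumably allows the delivered factor to be identified by sequencing.
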