Addgene plasmid #219091: SFFV-CHAMP1-Brd 123
Purpose: Transcription factor CHAMP1 with a specific barcode assigned.
Depositing lab: Filipe Pereira. Depositing organization: Center for Neuroscience and Cell Biology, University of Coimbra. Publication: A combinatorial transcription factor screening platform for immune cell reprogramming. Kurochkin I, Altman AR, Caiado I, Pertiga-Cabral D, Halitzki E, Minaeva M, Zimmermannova O, Henriques-Oliveira L, Klein D, Nair M, Oliveira D, Cajal LR, Knittel R, Feick C, Ringner M, Martin M, Cirovic B, Pires CF, Rosa FF, Sitnicka E, Theis FJ, Pereira CF. Cell Syst. 2026 Jan 21;17(1):101457. doi: 10.1016/j.cels.2025.101457. Epub 2026 Jan 14. PubMed 41539305.
Backbone
  Vector backbone: SFFV-MCS
  Backbone size w/o insert (bp): 6638
  Vector type: Lentiviral
Growth in bacteria
  Bacterial resistance: Ampicillin, 100 μg/mL
  Growth temperature: 37°C
  Growth strain: NEB Stable
  Copy number: High Copy
Gene/Insert
  Gene/Insert name: CHAMP1
  Species: H. sapiens (human)
  Insert size (bp): 2442
  Mutation: Codon optimized
  Entrez Gene: CHAMP1 (a.k.a. C13orf8, CAMP, CHAMP, MRD40, ZNF828)
  Promoter: The spleen focus-forming virus (SFFV) promoter
  Cloning method: Restriction Enzyme; 5′ cloning site Bsp119I (not destroyed); 3′ cloning site BstHI (not destroyed)
Terms and licenses: Academic/Nonprofit Terms; Industry Terms: Not Available to Industry
Depositor comments: Barcode sequence cloned into XbaI restriction site. Design of plasmid is as follows: SFFV-[TF sequence]-WPRE-[Barcode sequence].
How to cite: SFFV-CHAMP1-Brd 123 was a gift from Filipe Pereira (Addgene plasmid # 219091 ; http://n2t.net/addgene:219091 ; RRID:Addgene_219091)
