>Addgene plasmid #219091 | SFFV-CHAMP1-Brd 123 | depositor partial sequence | sequence record 427753 | TF ORF
ATGGAAGCCTTTCAAGAGTTAAGGAAGCCCTCTGCCCGGCTCGAATGCGATCACTGTAGCTTTAGGGGTA
CCGATTACGAGAACGTGCAGATTCACATGGGAACGATTCACCCTGAGTTCTGCGACGAGATGGACGCAGG
CGGCTTGGGAAAGATGATCTTCTATCAAAAGTCTGCCAAACTGTTCCATTGTCACAAGTGTTTCTTTACT
TCCAAAATGTATTCCAACGTTTATTACCATATTACTTCAAAGCACGCCAGCCCCGATAAGTGGAACGACA
AGCCTAAGAACCAACTCAATAAAGAGACCGACCCAGTAAAGTCTCCGCCGCTCCCAGAGCATCAAAAGAT
CCCTTGTAACTCCGCTGAGCCCAAGAGTATTCCCGCACTCTCCATGGAGACCCAAAAGCTCGGATCTGTG
CTGTCCCCGGAGTCCCCCAAGCCAACCCCACTGACCCCTTTAGAACCACAAAAGCCGGGATCCGTAGTGT
CACCCGAACTCCAAACTCCACTGCCAAGCCCAGAACCCTCTAAGCCAGCATCAGTGTCCTCACCGGAGCC
CCCTAAGTCTGTGCCCGTATGCGAATCACAAAAGCTGGCTCCAGTGCCGTCACCCGAGCCCCAAAAGCCC
GCACCAGTTAGCCCCGAAAGCGTTAAAGCGACCTTGTCTAACCCGAAGCCGCAAAAGCAATCACACTTTC
CCGAGACGCTTGGTCCCCCAAGTGCTTCCAGCCCTGAAAGTCCTGTGCTTGCGGCATCTCCTGAGCCGTG
GGGTCCTTCTCCAGCCGCTTCCCCCGAGTCCCGAAAGAGTGCTAGAACCACATCTCCGGAACCCCGGAAA
CCTTCACCGTCTGAATCCCCAGAGCCCTGGAAACCCTTTCCGGCGGTGAGTCCCGAACCGCGGCGGCCTG
CTCCAGCAGTCAGTCCCGGTTCCTGGAAGCCTGGACCACCCGGTAGTCCAAGACCATGGAAGAGCAACCC
AAGCGCTTCTTCCGGCCCCTGGAAACCTGCCAAGCCGGCGCCTAGTGTCTCCCCAGGTCCATGGAAGCCC
ATACCATCAGTGTCCCCCGGCCCCTGGAAGCCTACACCTTCCGTTAGTTCCGCCAGCTGGAAGTCCAGCT
CCGTATCCCCGTCCTCATGGAAATCCCCGCCAGCGAGTCCCGAAAGTTGGAAATCCGGGCCCCCTGAGCT
GCGCAAAACCGCACCTACCTTAAGTCCCGAGCACTGGAAAGCCGTACCCCCTGTCTCCCCTGAACTGAGA
AAGCCTGGGCCACCTCTGTCTCCCGAAATTCGGTCTCCGGCCGGCAGCCCTGAACTTCGCAAGCCAAGTG
GCTCCCCTGACCTGTGGAAATTGTCCCCCGACCAACGCAAGACATCACCGGCCAGCCTCGACTTTCCCGA
AAGCCAAAAGTCTAGCCGGGGCGGAAGCCCCGACCTGTGGAAAAGCAGTTTCTTCATCGAACCACAAAAG
CCGGTGTTTCCAGAAACGAGAAAGCCCGGCCCAAGCGGCCCTTCCGAATCTCCTAAGGCCGCAAGTGACA
TTTGGAAACCAGTACTGTCAATAGACACCGAACCCCGCAAGCCCGCATTGTTCCCGGAACCAGCAAAGAC
GGCGCCGCCCGCCTCACCGGAAGCCCGGAAGCGGGCACTGTTCCCAGAACCTAGGAAACACGCTCTGTTT
CCAGAGTTACCAAAGAGTGCACTTTTCAGCGAGAGCCAGAAAGCGGTAGAACTGGGCGACGAGCTGCAGA
TCGACGCGATTGACGACCAGAAGTGCGACATCCTCGTCCAAGAGGAGTTGCTGGCGAGCCCAAAGAAGCT
GCTCGAGGACACCCTGTTCCCCTCATCCAAGAAGCTGAAGAAGGATAATCAGGAATCAAGTGATGCGGAA
TTGAGCTCTTCTGAATATATCAAGACCGACCTTGACGCCATGGACATCAAAGGGCAAGAGTCCTCTAGCG
ACCAGGAACAAGTCGACGTTGAGTCTATCGACTTCTCCAAGGAAAATAAGATGGATATGACAAGCCCTGA
ACAAAGTCGCAACGTTCTGCAATTCACAGAGGAGAAAGAGGCGTTCATATCCGAGGAAGAAATCGCTAAG
TATATGAAACGCGGGAAGGGGAAATACTACTGTAAGATCTGCTGTTGCAGGGCCATGAAGAAGGGCGCAG
TGCTGCACCACCTTGTGAACAAACACAACGTCCACTCACCCTATAAGTGTACCATTTGCGGCAAAGCATT
TCTCCTGGAGTCATTGCTGAAGAACCACGTGGCCGCTCACGGTCAGAGCCTGCTGAAGTGCCCGAGGTGC
AACTTCGAGAGCAACTTTCCCCGAGGATTCAAGAAGCACCTCACCCACTGCCAGAGTCGACACAACGAGG
AAGCTAACAAGAAACTGATGGAAGCACTCGAGCCACCTCTCGAAGAACAACAGATCTAGTAG
