>Addgene plasmid #219091 | SFFV-CHAMP1-Brd 123 | depositor partial sequence | sequence record 427754 | Barcode sequence
TGTACACGCCTTAAAGCGCT
